Addgene plasmid #178861: pCMV-PB1-AG
Purpose: Mammalian expression of PB1-AzamiGreen
Depositing lab: Shinya Tsukiji. Depositing organization: Nagoya Institute of Technology. Publication: Synthetic Protein Condensates That Inducibly Recruit and Release Protein Activity in Living Cells. Yoshikawa M, Yoshii T, Ikuta M, Tsukiji S. J Am Chem Soc. 2021 May 5;143(17):6434-6446. doi: 10.1021/jacs.0c12375. Epub 2021 Apr 23. PubMed 33890764.
Backbone
  Vector backbone: pAsh-MCL
  Backbone manufacturer: MBL International
  Backbone size w/o insert (bp): 4295
  Vector type: Mammalian Expression
Growth in bacteria
  Bacterial resistance: Kanamycin, 50 μg/mL
  Growth temperature: 37°C
  Growth strain: DH5alpha
  Copy number: High Copy
Gene/Insert
  Gene/Insert name: PB1-AzamiGreen
  Species: Synthetic
  Insert size (bp): 1060
  Promoter: CMV
  Cloning method: Restriction Enzyme; 5′ cloning site AgeI (not destroyed); 3′ cloning site KpnI (not destroyed)
Terms and licenses: Academic/Nonprofit Terms; Industry Terms: Not Available to Industry
How to cite: pCMV-PB1-AG was a gift from Shinya Tsukiji (Addgene plasmid # 178861 ; http://n2t.net/addgene:178861 ; RRID:Addgene_178861)
