[The description below was written by a language model from this plasmid's Addgene catalogue record and pLannotate feature annotations shown in this document.]
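Description:
pCMV-PB1-AG is a mammalian expression plasmid built on the pAsh-MCL backbone, designed to express a synthetic fusion of a PB1 domain with the green fluorescent protein AzamiGreen. It is propagated in E. coli from a high-copy ColE1/pUC-type origin and selected with kanamycin. The NeoR/KanR gene (Tn5 aminoglycoside phosphotransferase) sits behind both a bacterial bla promoter and the SV40 enhancer/early promoter and is followed by an HSV TK polyadenylation signal, so the same marker can also confer G418 resistance in mammalian cells. An f1 origin is also present. The short ble, bGH poly(A) and SV40 large T matches in the annotation are fragments and appear to be backbone remnants rather than functional elements.

The expression cassette is driven by the human cytomegalovirus immediate early enhancer and promoter and terminated by an SV40 poly(A) signal. Downstream of the promoter, the annotation identifies a fragment of human SQSTM1 (p62), which corresponds to the PB1 portion of the insert, followed after an unannotated stretch of several hundred base pairs by the AzamiGreen coding sequence, originally derived from Galaxea fascicularis. The record does not state what the intervening region encodes. The insert was cloned between AgeI and KpnI sites, both of which were retained.

PB1 domains of p62 self-associate, and AzamiGreen is an oligomeric fluorescent protein, so fusing the two is expected to produce multivalent assemblies visible by green fluorescence. This fits the associated publication, which describes synthetic protein condensates in living cells that can inducibly recruit and release protein activity. The stated purpose is simply mammalian expression of PB1-AzamiGreen.
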