Features (pLannotate 1.2.2; 15 found; start..end, strand, type, name):
      1..304     +  enhancer       CMV enhancer: human cytomegalovirus immediate early enhancer
    305..508     +  promoter       CMV promoter: human cytomegalovirus (CMV) immediate early promoter
    546..851     +  CDS            SQSTM1 (fragment): SQSTM_HUMAN - Also known as ORCA, OSIL. Experimental evidence at protein level: Swiss-Prot protein existence level 1. Autophagy receptor required for selective macroautophagy (aggrephagy). Functions as a bridge between polyubiquitinated cargo and autophagosomes. Interacts directly with both the cargo to become degraded and an autophagy modifier of the MAP1 LC3 family (PubMed:16286508, PubMed:20168092, PubMed:24128730, PubMed:28404643, PubMed:22622177). Along with WDFY3, involved in the formation and autophagic degradation of cytoplasmic ubiquitin-containing inclusions (p62 bodies, ALIS/aggreso
   1236..1907    +  CDS            AzamiGreen: AzamiGreen is a basic (constitutively fluorescent) green fluorescent protein published in 2003, derived from Galaxea fascicularis. It has low acid sensitivity.
   1896..2057    +  CDS            LT_SV40 (fragment): Experimental evidence at protein level: Swiss-Prot protein existence level 1. Isoform 17kT antigen targets host RBL2 for degradation and promotes cell proliferation. Transactivates host cyclin A promoter through its J domain. From Simian virus 40 (SV40).
   2083..2204    +  polyA_signal   SV40 poly(A) signal: SV40 polyadenylation signal
   2238..2666    -  rep_origin     f1 ori (sequence partly withheld): f1 bacteriophage origin of replication; arrow indicates direction of (+) strand synthesis
   2693..2797    +  promoter       AmpR promoter: bla
   2799..3156    +  promoter       SV40 promoter: SV40 enhancer and early promoter
   3190..3984    +  CDS            NeoR/KanR: aminoglycoside phosphotransferase from Tn5; aph(3')-II (or nptII); confers resistance to neomycin, kanamycin, and G418 (Geneticin®)
   4005..4157    +  CDS            ble (fragment): BLE_KLEPN - Experimental evidence at protein level: Swiss-Prot protein existence level 1. Binding protein with a strong affinity to the bleomycin family of antibiotics. Binds to CL990; an antimitotic-antibiotic compound. From Klebsiella pneumoniae.
   4216..4263    +  polyA_signal   HSV TK poly(A) signal: herpes simplex virus thymidine kinase polyadenylation signal (Cole and Stacy, 1985)
   4354..4370    -  polyA_signal   bGH poly(A) signal (fragment): bovine growth hormone polyadenylation signal
   4592..5180    +  rep_origin     ori: high-copy-number ColE1/pMB1/pBR322/pUC origin of replication
   5295..5354    +  enhancer       CMV enhancer (fragment): human cytomegalovirus immediate early enhancer
>Addgene plasmid #178861 | pCMV-PB1-AG | addgene full sequence | sequence record 355797 | Addgene NGS Result
CGTTACATAACTTACGGTAAATGGCCCGCCTGGCTGACCGCCCAACGACCCCCGCCCATTGACGTCAATA
ATGACGTATGTTCCCATAGTAACGCCAATAGGGACTTTCCATTGACGTCAATGGGTGGAGTATTTACGGT
AAACTGCCCACTTGGCAGTACATCAAGTGTATCATATGCCAAGTACGCCCCCTATTGACGTCAATGACGG
TAAATGGCCCGCCTGGCATTATGCCCAGTACATGACCTTATGGGACTTTCCTACTTGGCAGTACATCTAC
GTATTAGTCATCGCTATTACCATGGTGATGCGGTTTTGGCAGTACATCAATGGGCGTGGATAGCGGTTTG
ACTCACGGGGATTTCCAAGTCTCCACCCCATTGACGTCAATGGGAGTTTGTTTTGGCACCAAAATCAACG
GGACTTTCCAAAATGTCGTAACAACTCCGCCCCATTGACGCAAATGGGCGGTAGGCGTGTACGGTGGGAG
GTCTATATAAGCAGAGCTGGTTTAGTGAACCGTCAGATCCGCTAGCATTGCCACCATGGCGTCGCTCACC
GTGAAGGCCTACCTTCTGGGCAAGGAGGACGCGGCGCGCGAGATTCGCCGCTTCAGCTTCTGTTGCAGCC
CCGAGCCTGAGGCGGAAGCCGAGGCTGCGGCGGGTCCGGGACCCTGCGAGCGGCTGCTGAGCCGGGTGGC
CGCCCTGTTCCCCGCGCTGCGGCCTGGCGGCTTCCAGGCGCACTACCGCGATGAGGACGGGGACTTGGTT
GCCTTTTCCAGTGACGAGGAATTGACAATGGCCATGTCCTACGTGAAGGATGACATCTTCCGAATCTACA
TTAAAGAGAAAACCGGTTCTGGGAGTGGCGGTAGTGGTGCTGGAGGCAGCGCAGGCTCTGGAGCAGGCGG
CAGTGCCGGAAGTGGCGCTGGAGGGTCTGCCGGATCTGGAGCCGGTGGTTCTGCCGGCTCCGGCGCTGGT
GGGAGCGCTTCCGGAAGTAGTCCCGGTTCTGGGAGTGGCGGTAGTGGTGCTGGAGGCAGCGCAGGCTCTG
GAGCAGGCGGCAGTGCCGGAAGTGGCGCTGGAGGGTCTGCCGGATCTGGAGCCGGTGGTTCTGCCGGCTC
CGGCGCTGGTGGGAGCGCTTCCGGAAGTAGTCCCGGTAATTCCGCTGACGGCGGCGGAGGATCGGGTGGT
AGTGGTGGTTCAGGAGGAGGATCGACCCAAGGAGGATCCATGGTGAGCGTGATCAAGCCCGAGATGAAGA
TCAAGCTGTGCATGAGGGGCACCGTGAACGGCCACAACTTCGTGATCGAGGGCGAGGGCAAGGGCAACCC
CTACGAGGGCACCCAGATCCTGGACCTGAACGTGACCGAGGGCGCCCCCCTGCCCTTCGCCTACGACATC
CTGACCACCGTGTTCCAGTACGGCAACAGGGCCTTCACCAAGTACCCCGCCGACATCCAGGACTACTTCA
AGCAGACCTTCCCCGAGGGCTACCACTGGGAGAGGAGCATGACCTACGAGGACCAGGGCATCTGCACCGC
CACCAGCAACATCAGCATGAGGGGCGACTGCTTCTTCTACGACATCAGGTTCGACGGCGTGAACTTCCCC
CCCAACGGCCCCGTGATGCAGAAGAAGACCCTGAAGTGGGAGCCCAGCACCGAGAAGATGTACGTGAGGG
ACGGCGTGCTGAAGGGCGACGTGAACATGGCCCTGCTGCTGGAGGGCGGCGGCCACTACAGGTGCGACTT
CAAGACCACCTACAAGGCCAAGAAGGACGTGAGGCTGCCCGACTACCACTTCGTGGACCACAGGATCGAG
ATCCTGAAGCACGACAAGGACTACAACAAGGTGAAGCTGTACGAGAACGCCGTGGCCAGGTACAGCATGC
TGCCCAGCCAGGCCAAGGGTACCGGAACTGCAGCAGAGAATTCGGGAAACTCGAGAACAAAGCTTGAATA
AGCGGCCGCGACTCTAGATCATAATCAGCCATACCACATTTGTAGAGGTTTTACTTGCTTTAAAAAACCT
CCCACACCTCCCCCTGAACCTGAAACATAAAATGAATGCAATTGTTGTTGTTAACTTGTTTATTGCAGCT
TATAATGGTTACAAATAAAGCAATAGCATCACAAATTTCACAAATAAAGCATTTTTTTCACTGCATTCTA
GTTGTGGTTTGTCCAAACTCATCAATGTATCTTAAGGCGTAAATTGTAAGCGTTAATATTTTGTTAAAAT
TCGCGTTAAATTTTTGTTAAATCAGCTCATTTTTTAACCAATAGGCCGAAATCGGCAAAATCCCTTATAA
ATCAAAAGAATAGACCGAGATAGGGT
[37 nt withheld, positions 2337-2373]
AAAGAACGTGGACTCCAACGTCAAAGG
[49 nt withheld, positions 2401-2449]
T
[91 nt withheld, positions 2451-2541]
G
[124 nt withheld, positions 2543-2666]
CAGGTGGCACTTTTCGGGGAAATGTGCGCGGAACCCCTATTTGTTTATTTTTCTAAATACATTCAAATAT
GTATCCGCTCATGAGACAATAACCCTGATAAATGCTTCAATAATATTGAAAAAGGAAGAGTCCTGAGGCG
GAAAGAACCAGCTGTGGAATGTGTGTCAGTTAGGGTGTGGAAAGTCCCCAGGCTCCCCAGCAGGCAGAAG
TATGCAAAGCATGCATCTCAATTAGTCAGCAACCAGGTGTGGAAAGTCCCCAGGCTCCCCAGCAGGCAGA
AGTATGCAAAGCATGCATCTCAATTAGTCAGCAACCATAGTCCCGCCCCTAACTCCGCCCATCCCGCCCC
TAACTCCGCCCAGTTCCGCCCATTCTCCGCCCCATGGCTGACTAATTTTTTTTATTTATGCAGAGGCCGA
GGCCGCCTCGGCCTCTGAGCTATTCCAGAAGTAGTGAGGAGGCTTTTTTGGAGGCCTAGGCTTTTGCAAA
GATCATCAAGAGACAGGATGAGGATCGTTTCGCATGATTGAACAAGATGGATTGCACGCAGGTTCTCCGG
CCGCTTGGGTGGAGAGGCTATTCGGCTATGACTGGGCACAACAGACAATCGGCTGCTCTGATGCCGCCGT
GTTCCGGCTGTCAGCGCAGGGGCGCCCGGTTCTTTTTGTCAAGACCGACCTGTCCGGTGCCCTGAATGAA
CTGCAAGACGAGGCAGCGCGGCTATCGTGGCTGGCCACGACGGGCGTTCCTTGCGCAGCTGTGCTCGACG
TTGTCACTGAAGCGGGAAGGGACTGGCTGCTATTGGGCGAAGTGCCGGGGCAGGATCTCCTGTCATCTCA
CCTTGCTCCTGCCGAGAAAGTATCCATCATGGCTGATGCAATGCGGCGGCTGCATACGCTTGATCCGGCT
ACCTGCCCATTCGACCACCAAGCGAAACATCGCATCGAGCGAGCACGTACTCGGATGGAAGCCGGTCTTG
TCGATCAGGATGATCTGGACGAAGAGCATCAGGGGCTCGCGCCAGCCGAACTGTTCGCCAGGCTCAAGGC
GAGCATGCCCGACGGCGAGGATCTCGTCGTGACCCATGGCGATGCCTGCTTGCCGAATATCATGGTGGAA
AATGGCCGCTTTTCTGGATTCATCGACTGTGGCCGGCTGGGTGTGGCGGACCGCTATCAGGACATAGCGT
TGGCTACCCGTGATATTGCTGAAGAGCTTGGCGGCGAATGGGCTGACCGCTTCCTCGTGCTTTACGGTAT
CGCCGCTCCCGATTCGCAGCGCATCGCCTTCTATCGCCTTCTTGACGAGTTCTTCTGAGCGGGACTCTGG
GGTTCGAAATGACCGACCAAGCGACGCCCAACCTGCCATCACGAGATTTCGATTCCACCGCCGCCTTCTA
TGAAAGGTTGGGCTTCGGAATCGTTTTCCGGGACGCCGGCTGGATGATCCTCCAGCGCGGGGATCTCATG
CTGGAGTTCTTCGCCCACCCTAGGGGGAGGCTAACTGAAACACGGAAGGAGACAATACCGGAAGGAACCC
GCGCTATGACGGCAATAAAAAGACAGAATAAAACGCACGGTGTTGGGTCGTTTGTTCATAAACGCGGGGT
TCGGTCCCAGGGCTGGCACTCTGTCGATACCCCACCGAGACCCCATTGGGGCCAATACGCCCGCGTTTCT
TCCTTTTCCCCACCCCACCCCCCAAGTTCGGGTGAAGGCCCAGGGCTCGCAGCCAACGTCGGGGCGGCAG
GCCCTGCCATAGCCTCAGGTTACTCATATATACTTTAGATTGATTTAAAACTTCATTTTTAATTTAAAAG
GATCTAGGTGAAGATCCTTTTTGATAATCTCATGACCAAAATCCCTTAACGTGAGTTTTCGTTCCACTGA
GCGTCAGACCCCGTAGAAAAGATCAAAGGATCTTCTTGAGATCCTTTTTTTCTGCGCGTAATCTGCTGCT
TGCAAACAAAAAAACCACCGCTACCAGCGGTGGTTTGTTTGCCGGATCAAGAGCTACCAACTCTTTTTCC
GAAGGTAACTGGCTTCAGCAGAGCGCAGATACCAAATACTGTTCTTCTAGTGTAGCCGTAGTTAGGCCAC
CACTTCAAGAACTCTGTAGCACCGCCTACATACCTCGCTCTGCTAATCCTGTTACCAGTGGCTGCTGCCA
GTGGCGATAAGTCGTGTCTTACCGGGTTGGACTCAAGACGATAGTTACCGGATAAGGCGCAGCGGTCGGG
CTGAACGGGGGGTTCGTGCACACAGCCCAGTTTGGAGCGAACGACCTACACCGAACTGAGATACCTACAG
CGTGAGCTATGAGAAAGCGCCACGCTTCCCGAAGGGAGAAAGGCGGACAGGTATCCGGTAAGCGGCAGGG
TCGGAACAGGAGAGCGCACGAGGGAGCTTCCAGGGGGAAACGCCTGGTATCTTTATAGTCCTGTCGGGTT
TCGCCACCTCTGACTTGAGCGTCGATTTTTGTGATGCTCGTCAGGGGGGCGGAGCCTATGGAAAAACGCC
AGCAACGCGGCCTTTTTACGGTTCCTGGCCTTTTGCTGGCCTTTTGCTCACATGTTCTTTCCTGCGTTAT
CCCCTGATTCTGTGGATAACCGTATTACCGCCATGCATTAGTTATTAATAGTAATCAATTACGGGGTCAT
TAGTTCATAGCCCATATATGGAGTTCCG
